Addgene plasmid #51724: pCDNA3 T7 Jip1(1-470)
Purpose: " JIP-1 may suppress signal transduction by the JNK pathway"
Depositing lab: Roger Davis. Depositing organization: University of Massachusetts, Worcester. Publication: A cytoplasmic inhibitor of the JNK signal transduction pathway. Dickens M, Rogers JS, Cavanagh J, Raitano A, Xia Z, Halpern JR, Greenberg ME, Sawyers CL, Davis RJ. Science. 1997 Aug 1. 277(5326):693-6. 10.1126/science.277.5326.693 PubMed 9235893.
Backbone
  Vector backbone: pcDNA3
  Backbone manufacturer: invitrogen
  Backbone size w/o insert (bp): 5446
  Vector type: Mammalian Expression
Growth in bacteria
  Bacterial resistance: Ampicillin, 100 μg/mL
  Growth temperature: 37°C
  Growth strain: DH5alpha
  Copy number: High Copy
Gene/Insert
  Gene/Insert name: Jnk interacting protein 1 (alt name: Jip 1(1-470))
  Species: M. musculus (mouse)
  Insert size (bp): 1449
  Mutation: deleted 471-660
  GenBank ID: AF003115.1
  Entrez Gene: Mapk8ip1 (a.k.a. IB1, JIP-1, Jip1, Prkm8ip, Skip, mjip-2a)
  Tag / fusion protein: T7 (N terminal on backbone)
  Cloning method: Restriction Enzyme; 5′ cloning site Hind III (not destroyed); 3′ cloning site Xba I (not destroyed)
  Sequencing primers: 5′ T7; 3′ Sp6
Terms and licenses: Academic/Nonprofit Terms; Industry Terms: Not Available to Industry
How to cite: pCDNA3 T7 Jip1(1-470) was a gift from Roger Davis (Addgene plasmid # 51724 ; http://n2t.net/addgene:51724 ; RRID:Addgene_51724)
