[The description below was written by a language model from this plasmid's Addgene catalogue record and pLannotate feature annotations shown in this document.]
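Description:
pCDNA3 T7 Jip1(1-470) is a mammalian expression plasmid built on the Invitrogen pcDNA3 backbone (about 5.4 kb without insert) and carrying a truncated mouse JNK-interacting protein 1 (Jip1, gene Mapk8ip1). It is maintained in E. coli as a high-copy plasmid under ampicillin selection. The insert of roughly 1.45 kb was cloned between HindIII and XbaI sites, both of which are retained. It encodes residues 1–470, with residues 471–660 at the C-terminus deleted. An N-terminal T7 epitope tag, derived from the bacteriophage T7 gene 10 leader, is fused in frame upstream of the Jip1 coding sequence, allowing detection or immunoprecipitation of the truncated protein with anti-T7 antibodies.

The available feature table covers only a 1.5 kb sequence record spanning the insert region, apparently assembled from T7 and SP6 primer reads, not the whole plasmid. It shows the T7 tag, the Mapk8ip1 fragment and the flanking SP6 promoter downstream in the reverse orientation. The mammalian promoter, polyadenylation signal, replication origins and any eukaryotic selection marker are therefore not annotated here. pcDNA3 vectors conventionally drive inserts from a CMV promoter, but the record does not state this.

JIP1 is a cytoplasmic scaffold protein that binds JNK and components of its MAPK cascade. When overexpressed, it can retain JNK in the cytoplasm and reduce phosphorylation of targets such as c-Jun. In line with the stated purpose, that JIP-1 may suppress JNK pathway signalling, this deletion construct is suited to transfection studies mapping which regions of JIP1 are needed for JNK binding and inhibition.
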