Features (pLannotate 1.2.2; 3 found; start..end, strand, type, name):
     11..43      +  CDS            T7 tag (gene 10 leader): leader peptide from bacteriophage T7 gene 10 promotes efficient translation in E. coli
     50..1459    +  CDS            Mapk8ip1 (fragment): JIP1_MOUSE - Also known as Ib1, Jip1, Mapk8ip, Prkm8ip. Experimental evidence at protein level: Swiss-Prot protein existence level 1. The JNK-interacting protein (JIP) group of scaffold proteins selectively mediates JNK signaling by aggregating specific components of the MAPK cascade to form a functional JNK signaling module. Required for JNK activation in response to excitotoxic stress. Cytoplasmic MAPK8IP1 causes inhibition of JNK-regulated activity by retaining JNK in the cytoplasm and thus inhibiting the JNK phosphorylation of c-Jun. May also participate in ApoER2-specific reelin signaling
   1497..1515    -  promoter       SP6 promoter: promoter for bacteriophage SP6 RNA polymerase
>Addgene plasmid #51724 | pCDNA3 T7 Jip1(1-470) | depositor full sequence | sequence record 79213 | T7 and Sp6
ACCCAAGCTTATGGCTAGCATGACTGGTGGACAGCAAATGGGTGGATCCATGGCGGAGCGAGAGAGCGGC
CTGGGCGGGGGCGCCGCGTCCCCACCGGCCGCTTCCCCATTCCTGGGACTGCACATCGCGTCGCCTCCCA
ATTTCAGGCTCACCCATGACATCAGCCTGGAGGAGTTTGAGGATGAAGACCTTTCGGAGATCACTGACGA
GTGTGGCATCAGCCTGCAGTGCAAAGACACCCTGTCTCTCCGGCCCCCGCGCGCCGGGCTGCTGTCTGCG
GGTAGCAGCGGCAGCGCGGGGAGCCGGCTGCAGGCGGAGATGCTGCAGATGGACCTGATCGACGCGGCAG
GTGACACTCCGGGCGCCGAGGACGACGAGGAGGAGGAGGACGACGAGCTCGCTGCCCAACGACCAGGAGT
GGGGCCTCCCAAAGCGGAGTCCAACCAGGATCCGGCGCCTCGCAGCCAGGGCCAGGGCCCGGGCACAGGC
AGCGGAGACACCTACCGACCCAAGAGGCCTACCACGCTCAACCTTTTCCCGCAGGTGCCGCGGTCTCAGG
ACACGCTGAATAATAACTCTTTAGGCAAAAAGCACAGTTGGCAGGACCGTGTGTCTCGATCATCCTCCCC
TCTGAAGACAGGAGAACAGACGCCTCCACATGAACACATCTGCCTGAGTGATGAGCTGCCACCCCAGGGC
AGTCCTGTTCCCACCCAGGACCGCGGCACTTCCACCGACAGCCCTTGTCGCCGAAGTGCAGCCACCCAGA
TGGCACCTCCAAGCGGTCCCCCTGCCACTGCGCCTGGTGGCCGGGGCCACTCCCATCGAGACCGAATCCA
CTACCAGGCAGATGTGCGGCTCGAGGCGACTGAGGAGATCTACCTGACCCCAGTGCAGAGGCCCCCAGAC
CCTGCAGAACCCACCTCCACCTTCATGCCACCCACGGAGAGCCGGATGTCAGTTAGCTCGGATCCAGACC
CTGCCGCTTACTCTGTAACTGCGGGGCGGCCACACCCCTCCATCAGTGAAGAGGATGAGGGCTTCGACTG
CCTGTCATCCCCAGAGCGAGCTGAGCCACCAGGTGGAGGGTGGCGGGGAAGCCTCGGGGAGCCACCACCG
CCTCCACGGGCCTCACTGAGCTCGGACACCAGCGCACTGTCCTACGACTCGGTCAAGTACACACTGGTGG
TGGATGAACATGCCCAGCTTGAGTTGGTGAGCCTGCGGCCGTGCTTTGGAGATTACAGTGACGAAAGCGA
CTCTGCCACTGTCTATGACAACTGTGCCTCTGCCTCCTCGCCCTACGAGTCAGCCATTGGTGAGGAGTAT
GAGGAGGCCCCTCAGCCCCGGCCTCCCACCTGCCTCTCAGAGGACTCCACCCCGGATGAGCCTGATGTCC
ACTTCTCTAAGAAGTTTCTGAATGTCTTCATGAGTGGCCGCTCTCGTTCCTCCAGTGCTTAGGCGGCCGC
TCGAGCATGCATCTAGAGGGCCCTATTCTATAGTGTCACCTAAATGCTAGAGCTCGCTGATCAGCCT
