>Addgene plasmid #51724 | pCDNA3 T7 Jip1(1-470) | addgene partial sequence | sequence record 81241 | CMV-F 5'-CGCAAATGGGCGGTAGGCGTG-3'
AGCAGAGCTCTTGGCTAACTAGAGAACCCACTGCTTACTGGCTTATCGAAATTAATACGACTCACTATAG
GGAGACCCAAGCTTATGGCTAGCATGACTGGTGGACAGCAAATGGGTGGATCCATGGCGGAGCGAGAGAG
CGGCCTGGGCGGGGGCGCCGCGTCCCCACCGGCCGCTTCCCCATTCCTGGGACTGCACATCGCGTCGCCT
CCCAATTTCAGGCTCACCCATGACATCAGCCTGGAGGAGTTTGAGGATGAAGACCTTTCGGAGATCACTG
ACGAGTGTGGCATCAGCCTGCAGTGCAAAGACACCCTGTCTCTCCGGCCCCCGCGCGCCGGGCTGCTGTC
TGCGGGTAGCAGCGGCAGCGCGGGGAGCCGGCTGCAGGCGGAGATGCTGCAGATGGACCTGATCGACGCG
GCAGGTGACACTCCGGGCGCCGAGGACGACGAGGAGGAGGAGGACGACGAGCTCGCTGCCCAACGACCAG
GAGTGGGGCCTCCCAAAGCGGAGTCCAACCAGGATCCGGCGCCTCGCAGCCAGGGCCAGGGCCCGGGCAC
AGGCAGCGGAGACACCTACCGACCCAAGAGGCCTACCACGCTCAACCTTTTCCCGCAGGTGCCGCGGTCT
CAGGACACGCTGAATAATAACTCTTTAGGCAAAAAGCACAGTTGGCAGGACCGTGTGTCTCGATCATCCT
CCCCTCTGAAGACAGGAGAACAGACGCCTCCACATGAACACATCTGCCTGAGTGATGAGCTGCCACCCCA
GGGCAGTCCTGTTCCCACCCAGGACCGCGGCACTTCCACCGACAGCCCTTGTCGCCGAAGTGCAGCCACC
CAGATGGCACCTCCAAGCGGTCCCCCTGCCACTGCGCCTGGTGGCCGGGGCCACTCCCATCGAGACCGAA
TCCACTACCAGGCAGATGTGCGGCTCGAGGCGACT
