>Addgene plasmid #51724 | pCDNA3 T7 Jip1(1-470) | addgene partial sequence | sequence record 81702 | BGH-rev 5'-TAGAAGGCACAGTCGAGG-3'
CTATAGAATAGGGCCCTCTAGATGCATGCTCGAGCGGCCGCCTAAGCACTGGAGGAACGAGAGCGGCCAC
TCATGAAGACATTCAGAAACTTCTTAGAGAAGTGGACATCAGGCTCATCCGGGGTGGAGTCCTCTGAGAG
GCAGGTGGGAGGCCGGGGCTGAGGGGCCTCCTCATACTCCTCACCAATGGCTGACTCGTAGGGCGAGGAG
GCAGAGGCACAGTTGTCATAGACAGTGGCAGAGTCGCTTTCGTCACTGTAATCTCCAAAGCACGGCCGCA
GGCTCACCAACTCAAGCTGGGCATGTTCATCCACCACCAGTGTGTACTTGACCGAGTCGTAGGACAGTGC
GCTGGTGTCCGAGCTCAGTGAGGCCCGTGGAGGCGGTGGTGGCTCCCCGAGGCTTCCCCGCCACCCTCCA
CCTGGTGGCTCAGCTCGCTCTGGGGATGACAGGCAGTCGAAGCCCTCATCCTCTTCACTGATGGAGGGGT
GTGGCCGCCCCGCAGTTACAGAGTAAGCGGCAGGGTCTGGATCCGAGCTAACTGACATCCGGCTCTCCGT
GGGTGGCATGAAGGTGGAGGTGGGTTCTGCAGGGTCTGGGGGCCTCTGCACTGGGGTCAGGTAGATCTCC
TCAGTCGCCTCGAGCCGCACATCTGCCTGGTAGTGGATTCGGTCTCGATGGGAGTGGCCCCGGCCACCAG
GCGCAGTGGCAGGGGGACCGCTTGGAGGTGCCATCTGGGTGGCTGCACTTCGGCGACAAGGGCTGTCGGT
GGAAGTGCCGCGGTCCTGGGTGGGAACAGGACTGCCCTGGGGTGGCAGCTCATCACTCAGGCAGATGTGT
TCATGTGGAGGCGTCTGTTCTCCTGTCTTCAGAGGGG
